>Addgene plasmid #164958 | pENTR-D-TOPO-kcnn2 | addgene full sequence | sequence record 327189 | Addgene NGS Result
CGCTCGCCGCAGCCGAACGACCGAGCGCAGCGAGTCAGTGAGCGAGGAAGCGGAAGAGCGCCCAATACGC
AAACCGCCTCTCCCCGCGCGTTGGCCGATTCATTAATGCAGCTGGCACGACAGGTTTCCCGACTGGAAAG
CGGGCAGTGAGCGCAACGCAATTAATACGCGTACCGCTAGCCAGGAAGAGTTTGTAGAAACGCAAAAAGG
CCATCCGTCAGGATGGCCTTCTGCTTAGTTTGATGCCTGGCAGTTTATGGCGGGCGTCCTGCCCGCCACC
CTCCGGGCCGTTGCTTCACAACGTTCAAATCCGCTCCCGGCGGATTTGTCCTACTCAGGAGAGCGTTCAC
CGACAAACAACAGATAAAACGAAAGGCCCAGTCTTCCGACTGAGCCTTTCGTTTTATTTGATGCCTGGCA
GTTCCCTACTCTCGCGTTAACGCTAGCATGGATGTTTTCCCAGTCACGACGTTGTAAAACGACGGCCAGT
CTTAAGCTCGGGCCCCAAATAATGATTTTATTTTGACTGATAGTGACCTGTTCGTTGCAACAAATTGATG
AGCAATGCTTTTTTATAATGCCAACTTTGTACAAAAAAGCAGGCTCCGCGGCCGCCCCCTTCACCATGGA
AACCCCATTGCAGTTGCAGAACAATTTCTATCCAGAGCAGCAGCAGCAGCAGCACTGTAAGTACCAGCAC
TACTGCGGGCGGGAGGAAGAGCGCTCCATCAGGCACTGCACCTGCAACAACTCCTCCACCTGCGAGGATG
CCAGAAAAAGCCAGCCTTTGCACGGGACGCCGCTGGGAACTTTAAGGACACCGTCCGTCTCATCTTCAAC
AAGGCAAGGCGCTCAGTACAGCGAGTTCACGCCCTCTAGTCATGGTAGTTCATCCAGACATCATCATCAC
CACCATCATCATCCTCATCGCGACCACAACCGGCAGCAGATTCGGGGCAGTCCGGCCAGCAGCCACAGAG
AGAGTAACTCTTACACCCAAATAGCCATGAGCAGCTGCAGATACAACGGCGGCGTGATGCGGCCGCTCAG
CAACTTGAGCTCGTCCCGCAGGAACCTGCACGAGTTTGATTCGGAGTCCCAGCCACTGCAGCCCGTCTCT
GCGGCGGACGCGTCCGACACACTCGCCTCCAAGCCGGAGAACAACTCCAGCACCCTCATGCCTTACGCCA
CGGGGGACGGAGGAGGAGGAGGTGGAGGCGGTGGATGTAGCCACAGCGGCAGCAAATCGGGCAAGAAGAA
GAACCAGAACATCGGGCAGAAGCTCGGGCACCGGAGGGCCCTGTTCGAGAAGAGGAAGCGGCTCAGCGAC
TACGCGCTCATCTTTGGGATGTTTGGGATCGTGGTGATGGTCATTGAAACTGAACTCTCTTGGGGAGCCT
ACGGAAAGGAGTCACTTTATTCTTTAGCCCTAAAATGCCTGATAAGCCTTTCTACAATCATTCTACTTGG
GTTGATTATCATATATCATGCCAGGGAAATCCAGTTATTCATGGTGGACAACGCCGCAGACGACTGGAGG
ATAGCCATGACCTATGAGCGCATCTTCTTCATCTGTCTGGAGATCCTTGTGTGCGCCATACACCCCATCC
CAGGCAACTACACTTTCACATGGACGGCGCGGCTTGCCTTTTCCTACGCACCATCCAAAACAGACGCAGA
TGTGGACATCATCCTGTCCATCCCCATGTTTCTGCGATTGTACCTCATTGCTCGCGTCATGTTGCTGCAT
AGCAAACTCTTCACCGATGCTTCATCACGCAGCATCGGTGCTCTCAACAAAATAAACTTCAACACACGAT
TTGTTATGAAGACCCTCATGACTATCTGTCCCGGCACAGTGTTGCTGGTCTTCACCATTTCTCTGTGGAT
CATCGCCGCCTGGACTGTGAGGGCCTGCGAAAGATATCATGACAACATGGATGTAACCAGCAATTTCCTT
GGAGCCATGTGGTTGATCTCAATAACCTTTCTAACCATTGGATATGGGGATATGGTTCCCAATACATACT
GTGGAAAAGGAGTCTGTCTCCTCACTGGCATCATGGGTGCCGGGTGCACTGCTTTGGTGGTCGCTGTGGT
CGCAAAAAAACTGGAATTAACCAAAGCTGAAAAACATGTACATAACTTTATGATGGACACCCAGCTGACA
AAAAGGGTGAAAAACACAGCTGCTAATGTTCTCAGGGAGACGTGGCTCATTTATAAAAACACCAAGCTGG
TGAGAAAGATGGACCACGCCAAAGTCAGGAAACATCAGCGCAAGTTCCTTCAAGCCATTCACCAAGCTCG
AAAATTAAGAAGTGTAAAAATGGAGCAACGCAAGCTGAATGACCAAGCAAACTCTCTAGTGGACCTTGCA
AAGACTCAAAACGTCATGTACGACCTGGTCTCGGACCTGAACGAGCGAGGCGAGGACATGGAAAAGAGGA
TTGCACTGCTGGAGACCAAACTTGAGACCTTGCTCAGCAACTTACAGGCACTCCCGGGCCTCATCAGTCA
GGTGATCAGCCAGCAACACCGGGACTTCCTGGAGGTGCAACTCCAGCCATACGACAAACACAGCCACGAG
CGCTCGCAGTCTGTCTCCCGGCGCAGATCGTCTTCCACCGCGCCTCCCACTTCATCCGAGAGCAGCTAGA
AGGGTGGGCGCGCCGACCCAGCTTTCTTGTACAAAGTTGGCATTATAAGAAAGCATTGCTTATCAATTTG
TTGCAACGAACAGGTCACTATCAGTCAAAATAAAATCATTATTTGCCATCCAGCTGATATCCCCTATAGT
GAGTCGTATTACATGGTCATAGCTGTTTCCTGGCAGCTCTGGCCCGTGTCTCAAAATCTCTGATGTTACA
TTGCACAAGATAAAAATATATCATCATGAACAATAAAACTGTCTGCTTACATAAACAGTAATACAAGGGG
TGTTATGAGCCATATTCAACGGGAAACGTCGAGGCCGCGATTAAATTCCAACATGGATGCTGATTTATAT
GGGTATAAATGGGCTCGCGATAATGTCGGGCAATCAGGTGCGACAATCTATCGCTTGTATGGGAAGCCCG
ATGCGCCAGAGTTGTTTCTGAAACATGGCAAAGGTAGCGTTGCCAATGATGTTACAGATGAGATGGTCAG
ACTAAACTGGCTGACGGAATTTATGCCTCTTCCGACCATCAAGCATTTTATCCGTACTCCTGATGATGCA
TGGTTACTCACCACTGCGATCCCCGGAAAAACAGCATTCCAGGTATTAGAAGAATATCCTGATTCAGGTG
AAAATATTGTTGATGCGCTGGCAGTGTTCCTGCGCCGGTTGCATTCGATTCCTGTTTGTAATTGTCCTTT
TAACAGCGATCGCGTATTTCGTCTCGCTCAGGCGCAATCACGAATGAATAACGGTTTGGTTGATGCGAGT
GATTTTGATGACGAGCGTAATGGCTGGCCTGTTGAACAAGTCTGGAAAGAAATGCATAAACTTTTGCCAT
TCTCACCGGATTCAGTCGTCACTCATGGTGATTTCTCACTTGATAACCTTATTTTTGACGAGGGGAAATT
AATAGGTTGTATTGATGTTGGACGAGTCGGAATCGCAGACCGATACCAGGATCTTGCCATCCTATGGAAC
TGCCTCGGTGAGTTTTCTCCTTCATTACAGAAACGGCTTTTTCAAAAATATGGTATTGATAATCCTGATA
TGAATAAATTGCAGTTTCATTTGATGCTCGATGAGTTTTTCTAATCAGAATTGGTTAATTGGTTGTAACA
CTGGCAGAGCATTACGCTGACTTGACGGGACGGCGCAAGCTCATGACCAAAATCCCTTAACGTGAGTTAC
GCGTCGTTCCACTGAGCGTCAGACCCCGTAGAAAAGATCAAAGGATCTTCTTGAGATCCTTTTTTTCTGC
GCGTAATCTGCTGCTTGCAAACAAAAAAACCACCGCTACCAGCGGTGGTTTGTTTGCCGGATCAAGAGCT
ACCAACTCTTTTTCCGAAGGTAACTGGCTTCAGCAGAGCGCAGATACCAAATACTGTTCTTCTAGTGTAG
CCGTAGTTAGGCCACCACTTCAAGAACTCTGTAGCACCGCCTACATACCTCGCTCTGCTAATCCTGTTAC
CAGTGGCTGCTGCCAGTGGCGATAAGTCGTGTCTTACCGGGTTGGACTCAAGACGATAGTTACCGGATAA
GGCGCAGCGGTCGGGCTGAACGGGGGGTTCGTGCACACAGCCCAGCTTGGAGCGAACGACCTACACCGAA
CTGAGATACCTACAGCGTGAGCTATGAGAAAGCGCCACGCTTCCCGAAGGGAGAAAGGCGGACAGGTATC
CGGTAAGCGGCAGGGTCGGAACAGGAGAGCGCACGAGGGAGCTTCCAGGGGGAAACGCCTGGTATCTTTA
TAGTCCTGTCGGGTTTCGCCACCTCTGACTTGAGCGTCGATTTTTGTGATGCTCGTCAGGGGGGCGGAGC
CTATGGAAAAACGCCAGCAACGCGGCCTTTTTACGGTTCCTGGCCTTTTGCTGGCCTTTTGCTCACATGT
TCTTTCCTGCGTTATCCCCTGATTCTGTGGATAACCGTATTACCGCCTTTGAGTGAGCTGATAC
Features (pLannotate 1.2.2; 11 found; start..end, strand, type, name):
      1..56      +  rep_origin     RSF ori (fragment): Plasmids containing the RSF 1030 origin of replication can be propagated in E. coli cells that contain additional plasmids with compatible origins.
     58..150     +  CDS            lacI (fragment): lac repressor; lacI; The lac repressor binds to the lac operator to inhibit transcription in E. coli. This inhibition can be relieved by adding lactose or isopropyl-β-D-thiogalactopyranoside (IPTG).
    205..232     -  terminator     rrnB T2 terminator: transcription terminator T2 from the E. coli rrnB gene
    364..407     +  terminator     rrnB T1 terminator: Escherichia coli rrnB; transcription terminator T1 from the E. coli rrnB gene
    454..490     -  CDS            lacZα (fragment): LacZα fragment of β-galactosidase; lacZ fragment
    506..605     +  protein_bind   attL1: mutant version of attL; recombination site for the Gateway® LR reaction LR Clonase™
   1007..2656    +  CDS            KCNN2 (fragment): KCNN2_HUMAN - Experimental evidence at protein level: Swiss-Prot protein existence level 1. Forms a voltage-independent potassium channel activated by intracellular calcium. Activation is followed by membrane hyperpolarization. Thought to regulate neuronal excitability by contributing to the slow component of synaptic afterhyperpolarization. The channel is blocked by apamin. From Homo sapiens (Human).
   2676..2775    -  protein_bind   attL2: mutant version of attL; recombination site for the Gateway® LR reaction LR Clonase™
   2793..2811    -  promoter       T7 promoter: promoter for bacteriophage T7 RNA polymerase
   2945..3754    +  CDS            KanR: aminoglycoside phosphotransferase; aph(3')-Ia; confers resistance to kanamycin in bacteria or G418 (Geneticin®) in eukaryotes
   3901..4489    +  rep_origin     ori: high-copy-number ColE1/pMB1/pBR322/pUC origin of replication
