[The description below was written by a language model from this plasmid's Addgene catalogue record and pLannotate feature annotations shown in this document.]
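Description:
pENTR-D-TOPO-kcnn2 is a Gateway entry clone carrying the coding sequence of zebrafish (Danio rerio) kcnn2, also known as si:dkey-76p7.5, inserted by directional TOPO cloning into the commercial pENTR-D-TOPO backbone. The plasmid is about 4.6 kb, with an insert of roughly 2 kb. It is maintained in E. coli as a high-copy plasmid through a ColE1/pUC-type origin and is selected with kanamycin through the aph(3')-Ia resistance gene. The short RSF ori, lacI and lacZα fragments in the annotation are partial matches to backbone sequence, not functional elements.

The insert lies between attL1 and attL2, the recombination sites used in the Gateway LR reaction, so the open reading frame can be moved in a defined orientation into any attR-containing destination vector. The annotation tool labelled most of the insert by homology to human KCNN2. This protein forms a small-conductance, voltage-independent potassium channel that is activated by intracellular calcium, contributes to afterhyperpolarization and is blocked by apamin. The catalogue entry identifies the sequence itself as the zebrafish orthologue. The rrnB T1 and T2 terminators upstream of attL1 shield the insert from read-through transcription originating in the backbone. A T7 promoter lies just beyond attL2 and points back toward the insert, which would allow in vitro synthesis of antisense RNA. M13 primer sites flank the cassette for sequence verification.

The entry vector has no promoter to drive expression of the insert, so the plasmid serves as a cloned, sequence-verified source of the kcnn2 CDS. The record does not list specific downstream applications, but the associated study concerns the phylogeny and developmental roles of calcium-activated potassium channels in zebrafish embryos.
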