Addgene plasmid #164958: pENTR-D-TOPO-kcnn2
Purpose: Zebrafish kcnn2 gene CDS
Depositing lab: GuangJun Zhang. Depositing organization: Purdue University. Publication: Phylogenetic and developmental analyses indicate complex functions of Calcium-Activated Potassium Channels in zebrafish embryonic development. Silic MR, Black MM, Zhang G. Dev Dyn. 2021 Mar 16. doi: 10.1002/dvdy.329. PubMed 33728688.
Backbone
  Vector backbone: pENTR-D-TOPO
  Backbone manufacturer: Invitrogen
  Backbone size w/o insert (bp): 2580
  Total vector size (bp): 4620
  Vector type: PCR cloning vector
Growth in bacteria
  Bacterial resistance: Kanamycin, 50 μg/mL
  Growth temperature: 37°C
  Growth strain: DH5alpha
  Copy number: High Copy
Gene/Insert
  Gene/Insert name: kcnn2 (alt name: si:dkey-76p7.5)
  Species: D. rerio (zebrafish)
  Insert size (bp): 2040
  Entrez Gene: kcnn2 (a.k.a. si:dkey-76p7.5)
  Cloning method: TOPO Cloning
  Sequencing primers: 5′ M13F; 3′ M13R
Terms and licenses: Academic/Nonprofit Terms; Industry Terms: Not Available to Industry
How to cite: pENTR-D-TOPO-kcnn2 was a gift from GuangJun Zhang (Addgene plasmid # 164958 ; http://n2t.net/addgene:164958 ; RRID:Addgene_164958)
