>Addgene plasmid #164958 | pENTR-D-TOPO-kcnn2 | depositor partial sequence | sequence record 320433 | M13R
CTAGCTGCTCTCGGATGAAGTGGGAGGCGCGGTGGAAGACGATCTGCGCCGGGAGACAGACTGCGAGCGC
TCGTGGCTGTGTTTGTCGTATGGCTGGAGTTGCACCTCCAGGAAGTCCCGGTGTTGCTGGCTGATCACCT
GACTGATGAGGCCCGGGAGTGCCTGTAAGTTGCTGAGCAAGGTCTCAAGTTTGGTCTCCAGCAGTGCAAT
CCTCTTTTCCATGTCCTCGCCTCGCTCGTTCAGGTCCGAGACCAGGTCGTACATGACGTTTTGAGTCTTT
GCAAGGTCCACTAGAGAGTTTGCTTGGTCATTCAGCTTGCGTTGCTCCATTTTTACACTTCTTAATTTTC
GAGCTTGGTGAATGGCTTGAAGGAACTTGCGCTGATGTTTCCTGACTTTGGCGTGGTCCATCTTTCTCAC
CAGCTTGGTGTTTTTATAAATGAGCCACGTCTCCCTGAGAACATTAGCAGCTGTGTTTTTCACCCTTTTT
GTCAGCTGGGTGTCCATCATAAAGTTATGTACATGTTTTTCAGCTTTGGTTAATTCCAGTTTTTTTGCGA
CCACAGCGACCACCAAAGCAGTGCACCCGGCACCCATGATGCCAGTGAGGAGACAGACTCCTTTTCCACA
GTATGTATTGGGAACCA
